Addgene plasmid #158292: pLKO_HSV.V5.VSVg_NGFR
Purpose: Protein Barcode (Pro-Code) for vector/cell tracking. Contains U6 trRNA cassette for sgRNA cloning. Enables phenotypic CRISPR screens at a single cell resolution (using cytometry).
Depositing lab: Brian Brown. Depositing organization: Icahn School of Medicine at Mount Sinai. Publication: Protein Barcodes Enable High-Dimensional Single-Cell CRISPR Screens. Wroblewska A, Dhainaut M, Ben-Zvi B, Rose SA, Park ES, Amir ED, Bektesevic A, Baccarini A, Merad M, Rahman AH, Brown BD. Cell. 2018 Nov 1;175(4):1141-1155.e16. doi: 10.1016/j.cell.2018.09.022. Epub 2018 Oct 18. PubMed 30343902.
Backbone
  Vector backbone: pLKO
  Backbone size w/o insert (bp): 9000
  Vector type: Lentiviral, CRISPR
Growth in bacteria
  Bacterial resistance: Ampicillin, 100 μg/mL
  Growth temperature: 37°C
  Growth strain: NEB Stable
  Copy number: High Copy
Gene/Insert
  Gene/Insert name: Pro-Code Tagged human dNGFR
  Species: H. sapiens (human)
  Insert size (bp): 1000
  Mutation: Truncation of the signaling domain
  Entrez Gene: NGFR (a.k.a. CD271, Gp80-LNGFR, TNFRSF16, p75(NTR), p75NTR)
  Promoter: EF1a
  Tag / fusion protein: HSV.V5.VSVg (N terminal on insert)
  Cloning method: Restriction Enzyme; 5′ cloning site Unknown (unknown if destroyed)
  Sequencing primers: 5′ cctttttgagtttggatcttggttcat
Terms and licenses: Academic/Nonprofit Terms; Industry Terms: Not Available to Industry
How to cite: pLKO_HSV.V5.VSVg_NGFR was a gift from Brian Brown (Addgene plasmid # 158292 ; http://n2t.net/addgene:158292 ; RRID:Addgene_158292)
