[The description below was written by a language model from this plasmid's Addgene catalogue record and the feature table of its GenBank file.]
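Description:
pLKO_HSV.V5.VSVg_NGFR is a lentiviral CRISPR vector on the pLKO backbone (8,859 bp in the held sequence record) that pairs a guide RNA expression cassette with a protein barcode, or "Pro-Code", for tracking transduced cells. It is propagated in E. coli from a high-copy ColE1/pUC-type origin under ampicillin selection (bla). The backbone also carries an f1 origin and an SV40 origin and poly(A) signal outside the viral unit. The transfer cassette has a third-generation, self-inactivating layout. An RSV promoter drives a truncated HIV-1 5' LTR, followed by the Psi packaging signal, the RRE for Rev-dependent export, a cPPT/CTS element, a WPRE to boost transcript expression, and a U3-deleted 3' LTR.

Two expression units sit within the provirus. A human U6 Pol III promoter lies upstream of the S. pyogenes Cas9 guide RNA scaffold, with a short gap between them where an sgRNA spacer is cloned. No Cas9 gene is annotated, so the nuclease must be supplied separately. Downstream, the EF-1-alpha promoter with its intron A, followed by a Kozak sequence, drives a human NGFR lacking its signalling domain (dNGFR), with HSV, V5 and VSV-G epitope tags fused in tandem at the N-terminal end. The feature table annotates the three tags but not the NGFR coding region itself, which presumably occupies the unannotated stretch between the tags and the WPRE.

The inert receptor serves as a scaffold for this particular epitope combination, so antibody staining and cytometry can identify which vector, and therefore which guide, a cell received. Used alongside vectors carrying other tag combinations, the construct supports pooled phenotypic CRISPR screens read out at single-cell resolution. No mammalian drug-selection marker is annotated.
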