LOCUS       Exported 8859 bp ds-DNA circular SYN 13-MAY-2021
DEFINITION  Protein Barcode (Pro-Code) for vector/cell tracking. Contains U6
            trRNA cassette for sgRNA cloning. Enables phenotypic CRISPR screens
            at a single cell resolution (using cytometry)..
ACCESSION   .
VERSION     .
KEYWORDS    pLKO_HSV.V5.VSVg_NGFR
SOURCE      synthetic DNA construct
  ORGANISM  synthetic DNA construct
REFERENCE   1 (bases 1 to 8859)
  AUTHORS   Wroblewska A, Dhainaut M, Ben-Zvi B, Rose SA, Park ES, Amir ED,
            Bektesevic A, Baccarini A, Merad M, Rahman AH, Brown BD
  TITLE     Protein Barcodes Enable High-Dimensional Single-Cell CRISPR Screens.
  JOURNAL   Cell. 2018 Nov 1;175(4):1141-1155.e16. doi:
            10.1016/j.cell.2018.09.022. Epub 2018 Oct 18.
  PUBMED    30343902
REFERENCE   2 (bases 1 to 8859)
  AUTHORS   .
  TITLE     Direct Submission
  JOURNAL   Exported May 13, 2021 from SnapGene Server 1.1.58
            http://www.snapgene.com
FEATURES             Location/Qualifiers
     source          1..8859
                     /organism="synthetic DNA construct"
                     /mol_type="other DNA"
     promoter        50..290
                     /label=U6 promoter
                     /note="RNA polymerase III promoter for human U6 snRNA"
     primer_bind     50..70
                     /label=hU6-F
                     /note="Human U6 promoter, forward primer"
     primer_bind     221..240
                     /label=LKO.1 5'
                     /note="Human U6 promoter, forward primer"
     misc_RNA        317..392
                     /label=gRNA scaffold
                     /note="guide RNA scaffold for the Streptococcus pyogenes
                     CRISPR/Cas9 system"
     misc_feature    440..557
                     /label=cPPT/CTS
                     /note="central polypurine tract and central termination
                     sequence of HIV-1"
     promoter        697..1875
                     /label=EF-1-alpha promoter
                     /note="strong constitutive promoter for human elongation
                     factor EF-1-alpha"
     intron          928..1866
                     /label=EF-1-alpha intron A
                     /note="intron upstream of the start codon of human
                     EF-1-alpha"
     primer_bind     1823..1843
                     /label=EF1a-F
                     /note="Human elongation factor-1a promoter, forward primer"
     regulatory      1924..1933
                     /regulatory_class="other"
                     /note="vertebrate consensus sequence for strong initiation
                     of translation (Kozak, 1987)"
     CDS             2026..2058
                     /codon_start=1
                     /product="HSV (herpes simplex virus) epitope tag"
                     /label=HSV tag
                     /translation="QPELAPEDPED"
     CDS             2077..2118
                     /codon_start=1
                     /product="epitope tag from simian virus 5"
                     /label=V5 tag
                     /translation="GKPIPNPLLGLDST"
     CDS             2137..2169
                     /codon_start=1
                     /product="epitope tag from vesicular stomatitis virus G
                     protein"
                     /label=VSV-G tag
                     /translation="YTDIEMNRLGK"
     misc_feature    2932..3520
                     /label=WPRE
                     /note="woodchuck hepatitis virus posttranscriptional
                     regulatory element"
     primer_bind     complement(2985..3005)
                     /label=WPRE-R
                     /note="WPRE, reverse primer"
     CDS             complement(3403..3414)
                     /codon_start=1
                     /product="Factor Xa recognition and cleavage site"
                     /label=Factor Xa site
                     /translation="IEGR"
     LTR             3595..3828
                     /label=3' LTR (Delta-U3)
                     /note="self-inactivating 3' long terminal repeat (LTR) from
                     HIV-1"
     polyA_signal    3900..4021
                     /label=SV40 poly(A) signal
                     /note="SV40 polyadenylation signal"
     primer_bind     complement(3937..3956)
                     /label=SV40pA-R
                     /note="SV40 polyA, reverse primer"
     primer_bind     3991..4010
                     /label=EBV-rev
                     /note="SV40 polyA terminator, reverse primer"
     rep_origin      4061..4196
                     /label=SV40 ori
                     /note="SV40 origin of replication"
     primer_bind     4123..4142
                     /label=SV40pro-F
                     /note="SV40 promoter/origin, forward primer"
     primer_bind     complement(4216..4235)
                     /label=T7
                     /note="T7 promoter, forward primer"
     promoter        complement(4217..4235)
                     /label=T7 promoter
                     /note="promoter for bacteriophage T7 RNA polymerase"
     primer_bind     complement(4245..4262)
                     /label=M13 Forward
                     /note="In lacZ gene. Also called M13-F20 or M13 (-21)
                     Forward"
     primer_bind     complement(4245..4261)
                     /label=M13 fwd
                     /note="common sequencing primer, one of multiple similar
                     variants"
     primer_bind     complement(4254..4276)
                     /label=M13/pUC Forward
                     /note="In lacZ gene"
     rep_origin      4403..4858
                     /direction=RIGHT
                     /label=f1 ori
                     /note="f1 bacteriophage origin of replication; arrow
                     indicates direction of (+) strand synthesis"
     primer_bind     complement(4490..4509)
                     /label=F1ori-R
                     /note="F1 origin, reverse primer"
     primer_bind     4700..4721
                     /label=F1ori-F
                     /note="F1 origin, forward primer"
     promoter        4884..4988
                     /gene="bla"
                     /label=AmpR promoter
     CDS             4989..5849
                     /codon_start=1
                     /gene="bla"
                     /product="beta-lactamase"
                     /label=AmpR
                     /note="confers resistance to ampicillin, carbenicillin, and
                     related antibiotics"
                     /translation="MSIQHFRVALIPFFAAFCLPVFAHPETLVKVKDAEDQLGARVGYI
                     ELDLNSGKILESFRPEERFPMMSTFKVLLCGAVLSRIDAGQEQLGRRIHYSQNDLVEYS
                     PVTEKHLTDGMTVRELCSAAITMSDNTAANLLLTTIGGPKELTAFLHNMGDHVTRLDRW
                     EPELNEAIPNDERDTTMPVAMATTLRKLLTGELLTLASRQQLIDWMEADKVAGPLLRSA
                     LPAGWFIADKSGAGERGSRGIIAALGPDGKPSRIVVIYTTGSQATMDERNRQIAEIGAS
                     LIKHW"
     primer_bind     complement(5207..5226)
                     /label=Amp-R
                     /note="Ampicillin resistance gene, reverse primer"
     rep_origin      6020..6608
                     /direction=RIGHT
                     /label=ori
                     /note="high-copy-number ColE1/pMB1/pBR322/pUC origin of
                     replication"
     primer_bind     6509..6528
                     /label=pBR322ori-F
                     /note="pBR322 origin, forward primer"
     primer_bind     6762..6779
                     /label=L4440
                     /note="L4440 vector, forward primer"
     protein_bind    6896..6917
                     /label=CAP binding site
                     /bound_moiety="E. coli catabolite activator protein"
                     /note="CAP binding activates transcription in the presence
                     of cAMP."
     promoter        6932..6962
                     /label=lac promoter
                     /note="promoter for the E. coli lac operon"
     protein_bind    6970..6986
                     /label=lac operator
                     /bound_moiety="lac repressor encoded by lacI"
                     /note="The lac repressor binds to the lac operator to
                     inhibit transcription in E. coli. This inhibition can be
                     relieved by adding lactose or
                     isopropyl-beta-D-thiogalactopyranoside (IPTG)."
     primer_bind     6975..6997
                     /label=M13/pUC Reverse
                     /note="In lacZ gene"
     primer_bind     6994..7010
                     /label=M13 rev
                     /note="common sequencing primer, one of multiple similar
                     variants"
     primer_bind     6994..7010
                     /label=M13 Reverse
                     /note="In lacZ gene. Also called M13-rev"
     primer_bind     7029..7049
                     /label=T3
                     /note="T3 promoter, forward primer"
     promoter        7031..7049
                     /label=T3 promoter
                     /note="promoter for bacteriophage T3 RNA polymerase"
     promoter        7077..7303
                     /label=RSV promoter
                     /note="Rous sarcoma virus enhancer/promoter"
     LTR             7304..7484
                     /label=5' LTR (truncated)
                     /note="truncated 5' long terminal repeat (LTR) from HIV-1"
     misc_feature    7531..7656
                     /label=HIV-1 Psi
                     /note="packaging signal of human immunodeficiency virus
                     type 1"
     misc_feature    8149..8382
                     /label=RRE
                     /note="The Rev response element (RRE) of HIV-1 allows for
                     Rev-dependent mRNA export from the nucleus to the
                     cytoplasm."
     CDS             8567..8611
                     /codon_start=1
                     /product="antigenic peptide corresponding to amino acids
                     655 to 669 of the HIV envelope protein gp41 (Lutje Hulsik
                     et al., 2013)"
                     /label=gp41 peptide
                     /note="recognized by the 2H10 single-chain llama nanobody"
                     /translation="KNEQELLELDKWASL"
ORIGIN
        1 tcgacggtat cgatcacgag actagtatcg agcggccgcc cccttcaccg agggcctatt
       61 tcccatgatt ccttcatatt tgcatatacg atacaaggct gttagagaga taattggaat
      121 taatttgact gtaaacacaa agatattagt acaaaatacg tgacgtagaa agtaataatt
      181 tcttgggtag tttgcagttt taaaattatg ttttaaaatg gactatcata tgcttaccgt
      241 aacttgaaag tatttcgatt tcttggcttt atatatcttg tggaaaggac gaaacaccgg
      301 gtcttcgaga agacctgttt tagagctaga aatagcaagt taaaataagg ctagtccgtt
      361 atcaacttga aaaagtggca ccgagtcggt gcttttttta attctcgacc tcgagacaaa
      421 tggcagtatt catccacaat tttaaaagaa aaggggggat tggggggtac agtgcagggg
      481 aaagaatagt agacataata gcaacagaca tacaaactaa agaattacaa aaacaaatta
      541 caaaaattca aaattttcgg gtttattaca gggacagcag agatccactt tggccgcggc
      601 tcgaggcgat aagctttgca aagatggata aagttttaaa cagagaggaa tctttgcagc
      661 taatggacct tctaggtctt gaaaggagtg ggaattggct ccggtgcccg tcagtgggca
      721 gagcgcacat cgcccacagt ccccgagaag ttggggggag gggtcggcaa ttgaaccggt
      781 gcctagagaa ggtggcgcgg ggtaaactgg gaaagtgatg tcgtgtactg gctccgcctt
      841 tttcccgagg gtgggggaga accgtatata agtgcagtag tcgccgtgaa cgttcttttt
      901 cgcaacgggt ttgccgccag aacacaggta agtgccgtgt gtggttcccg cgggcctggc
      961 ctctttacgg gttatggccc ttgcgtgcct tgaattactt ccacctggct gcagtacgtg
     1021 attcttgatc ccgagcttcg ggttggaagt gggtgggaga gttcgaggcc ttgcgcttaa
     1081 ggagcccctt cgcctcgtgc ttgagttgag gcctggcctg ggcgctgggg ccgccgcgtg
     1141 cgaatctggt ggcaccttcg cgcctgtctc gctgctttcg ataagtctct agccatttaa
     1201 aatttttgat gacctgctgc gacgcttttt ttctggcaag atagtcttgt aaatgcgggc
     1261 caagatctgc acactggtat ttcggttttt ggggccgcgg gcggcgacgg ggcccgtgcg
     1321 tcccagcgca catgttcggc gaggcggggc ctgcgagcgc ggccaccgag aatcggacgg
     1381 gggtagtctc aagctggccg gcctgctctg gtgcctggcc tcgcgccgcc gtgtatcgcc
     1441 ccgccctggg cggcaaggct ggcccggtcg gcaccagttg cgtgagcgga aagatggccg
     1501 cttcccggcc ctgctgcagg gagctcaaaa tggaggacgc ggcgctcggg agagcgggcg
     1561 ggtgagtcac ccacacaaag gaaaagggcc tttccgtcct cagccgtcgc ttcatgtgac
     1621 tccacggagt accgggcgcc gtccaggcac ctcgattagt tctcgagctt ttggagtacg
     1681 tcgtctttag gttgggggga ggggttttat gcgatggagt ttccccacac tgagtgggtg
     1741 gagactgaag ttaggccagc ttggcacttg atgtaattct ccttggaatt tgcccttttt
     1801 gagtttggat cttggttcat tctcaagcct cagacagtgg ttcaaagttt ttttcttcca
     1861 tttcaggtgt cgtgaggaat tctgcagtcg atcgacggta ccgcgggccc gggatccacg
     1921 gtcgccacca tgggggcagg tgccaccggc cgcgccatgg acgggccgcg cctgctgctg
     1981 ttgctgcttc tgggggtgtc ccttggaggt gccaaggagg catgccagcc cgagctggcc
     2041 cccgaggacc ccgaggacgg aggaggcggg ggagggggca aaccaattcc aaacccactg
     2101 ctgggactgg attccacagg aggaggcggg ggagggtata cagatatcga aatgaataga
     2161 ctcggaaagc ccacaggcct gtacacacac agcggtgagt gctgcaaagc ctgcaacctg
     2221 ggcgagggtg tggcccagcc ttgtggagcc aaccagaccg tgtgtgagcc ctgcctggac
     2281 agcgtgacgt tctccgacgt ggtgagcgcg accgagccgt gcaagccgtg caccgagtgc
     2341 gtggggctcc agagcatgtc ggcgccgtgc gtggaggccg acgacgccgt gtgccgctgc
     2401 gcctacggct actaccagga tgagacgact gggcgctgcg aggcgtgccg cgtgtgcgag
     2461 gcgggctcgg gcctcgtgtt ctcctgccag gacaagcaga acaccgtgtg cgaggagtgc
     2521 cccgacggca cgtattccga cgaggccaac cacgtggacc cgtgcctgcc ctgcaccgtg
     2581 tgcgaggaca ccgagcgcca gctccgcgag tgcacacgct gggccgacgc cgagtgcgag
     2641 gagatccctg gccgttggat tacacggtcc acacccccag agggctcgga cagcacagcc
     2701 cccagcaccc aggagcctga ggcacctcca gaacaagacc tcatagccag cacggtggca
     2761 ggtgtggtga ccacagtgat gggcagctcc cagcccgtgg tgacccgagg caccaccgac
     2821 aacctcatcc ctgtctattg ctccatcctg gctgctgtgg ttgtgggcct tgtggcctac
     2881 atagccttca agaggtggaa caggggtatc ctctagagcg gccgcgtcga caatcaacct
     2941 ctggattaca aaatttgtga aagattgact ggtattctta actatgttgc tccttttacg
     3001 ctatgtggat acgctgcttt aatgcctttg tatcatgcta ttgcttcccg tatggctttc
     3061 attttctcct ccttgtataa atcctggttg ctgtctcttt atgaggagtt gtggcccgtt
     3121 gtcaggcaac gtggcgtggt gtgcactgtg tttgctgacg caacccccac tggttggggc
     3181 attgccacca cctgtcagct cctttccggg actttcgctt tccccctccc tattgccacg
     3241 gcggaactca tcgccgcctg ccttgcccgc tgctggacag gggctcggct gttgggcact
     3301 gacaattccg tggtgttgtc ggggaagctg acgtcctttc catggctgct cgcctgtgtt
     3361 gccacctgga ttctgcgcgg gacgtccttc tgctacgtcc cttcggccct caatccagcg
     3421 gaccttcctt cccgcggcct gctgccggct ctgcggcctc ttccgcatct tcgccttcgc
     3481 cctcagacga gtcggatctc cctttgggcc gcctccccgc ctgggtacct ttaagaccaa
     3541 tgacttacaa ggcagctgta gatcttagcc actttttaaa agaaaagggg ggactggaag
     3601 ggctaattca ctcccaacga agataagatc tgctttttgc ttgtactggg tctctctggt
     3661 tagaccagat ctgagcctgg gagctctctg gctaactagg gaacccactg cttaagcctc
     3721 aataaagctt gccttgagtg cttcaagtag tgtgtgcccg tctgttgtgt gactctggta
     3781 actagagatc cctcagaccc ttttagtcag tgtggaaaat ctctagcagt agtagttcat
     3841 gtcatcttat tattcagtat ttataacttg caaagaaatg aatatcagag agtgagagga
     3901 acttgtttat tgcagcttat aatggttaca aataaagcaa tagcatcaca aatttcacaa
     3961 ataaagcatt tttttcactg cattctagtt gtggtttgtc caaactcatc aatgtatctt
     4021 atcatgtctg gctctagcta tcccgcccct aactccgccc atcccgcccc taactccgcc
     4081 cagttccgcc cattctccgc cccatggctg actaattttt tttatttatg cagaggccga
     4141 ggccgcctcg gcctctgagc tattccagaa gtagtgagga ggcttttttg gaggcctagg
     4201 gacgtaccca attcgcccta tagtgagtcg tattacgcgc gctcactggc cgtcgtttta
     4261 caacgtcgtg actgggaaaa ccctggcgtt acccaactta atcgccttgc agcacatccc
     4321 cctttcgcca gctggcgtaa tagcgaagag gcccgcaccg atcgcccttc ccaacagttg
     4381 cgcagcctga atggcgaatg ggnnnnnnnn nnnnnnnnnn nnnnnnnnnn nnnnnnnnnn
     4441 nnnnnnnnnn nnnnnnnnnn nnnnnnnnnn nnnnnnnnnn nnnnnnnnnn nnnnnnnnnn
     4501 nnnnnnnnnn nnnnnnnnnn nnnnnncnnn nnnnnnnnnn nnnnnnnnnn nnnnnnnnnn
     4561 nnnnnnnnnn nnnnnnnnnn nnnnnnnnnn nnnnnnnnnn nnnnnnnnnn nnnnnnnnan
     4621 nnnnnnnnnn nnnnnnnnnn nnnnnnnnnn nnnnnnnnnn nnnnnnnncc tttgacgttg
     4681 gagtccacgt tctttaatag tggactcttg ttccaaactg gaacaacact caaccctatc
     4741 tcggtctatt cttttgattt ataagggatt ttgccgattt cggcctattg gttaaaaaat
     4801 gagctgattt aacaaaaatt taacgcgaat tttaacaaaa tattaacgct tacaatttag
     4861 gtggcacttt tcggggaaat gtgcgcggaa cccctatttg tttatttttc taaatacatt
     4921 caaatatgta tccgctcatg agacaataac cctgataaat gcttcaataa tattgaaaaa
     4981 ggaagagtat gagtattcaa catttccgtg tcgcccttat tccctttttt gcggcatttt
     5041 gccttcctgt ttttgctcac ccagaaacgc tggtgaaagt aaaagatgct gaagatcagt
     5101 tgggtgcacg agtgggttac atcgaactgg atctcaacag cggtaagatc cttgagagtt
     5161 ttcgccccga agaacgtttt ccaatgatga gcacttttaa agttctgcta tgtggcgcgg
     5221 tattatcccg tattgacgcc gggcaagagc aactcggtcg ccgcatacac tattctcaga
     5281 atgacttggt tgagtactca ccagtcacag aaaagcatct tacggatggc atgacagtaa
     5341 gagaattatg cagtgctgcc ataaccatga gtgataacac tgcggccaac ttacttctga
     5401 caacgatcgg aggaccgaag gagctaaccg cttttttgca caacatgggg gatcatgtaa
     5461 ctcgccttga tcgttgggaa ccggagctga atgaagccat accaaacgac gagcgtgaca
     5521 ccacgatgcc tgtagcaatg gcaacaacgt tgcgcaaact attaactggc gaactactta
     5581 ctctagcttc ccggcaacaa ttaatagact ggatggaggc ggataaagtt gcaggaccac
     5641 ttctgcgctc ggcccttccg gctggctggt ttattgctga taaatctgga gccggtgagc
     5701 gtgggtctcg cggtatcatt gcagcactgg ggccagatgg taagccctcc cgtatcgtag
     5761 ttatctacac gacggggagt caggcaacta tggatgaacg aaatagacag atcgctgaga
     5821 taggtgcctc actgattaag cattggtaac tgtcagacca agtttactca tatatacttt
     5881 agattgattt aaaacttcat ttttaattta aaaggatcta ggtgaagatc ctttttgata
     5941 atctcatgac caaaatccct taacgtgagt tttcgttcca ctgagcgtca gaccccgtag
     6001 aaaagatcaa aggatcttct tgagatcctt tttttctgcg cgtaatctgc tgcttgcaaa
     6061 caaaaaaacc accgctacca gcggtggttt gtttgccgga tcaagagcta ccaactcttt
     6121 ttccgaaggt aactggcttc agcagagcgc agataccaaa tactgttctt ctagtgtagc
     6181 cgtagttagg ccaccacttc aagaactctg tagcaccgcc tacatacctc gctctgctaa
     6241 tcctgttacc agtggctgct gccagtggcg ataagtcgtg tcttaccggg ttggactcaa
     6301 gacgatagtt accggataag gcgcagcggt cgggctgaac ggggggttcg tgcacacagc
     6361 ccagcttgga gcgaacgacc tacaccgaac tgagatacct acagcgtgag ctatgagaaa
     6421 gcgccacgct tcccgaaggg agaaaggcgg acaggtatcc ggtaagcggc agggtcggaa
     6481 caggagagcg cacgagggag cttccagggg gaaacgcctg gtatctttat agtcctgtcg
     6541 ggtttcgcca cctctgactt gagcgtcgat ttttgtgatg ctcgtcaggg gggcggagcc
     6601 tatggaaaaa cgccagcaac gcggcctttt tacggttcct ggccttttgc tggccttttg
     6661 ctcacatgtt ctttcctgcg ttatcccctg attctgtgga taaccgtatt accgcctttg
     6721 agtgagctga taccgctcgc cgcagccgaa cgaccgagcg cagcgagtca gtgagcgagg
     6781 aagcggaaga gcgcccaata cgcaaaccgc ctctccccgc gcgttggccg attcattaat
     6841 gcagctggca cgacaggttt cccgactgga aagcgggcag tgagcgcaac gcaattaatg
     6901 tgagttagct cactcattag gcaccccagg ctttacactt tatgcttccg gctcgtatgt
     6961 tgtgtggaat tgtgagcgga taacaatttc acacaggaaa cagctatgac catgattacg
     7021 ccaagcgcgc aattaaccct cactaaaggg aacaaaagct ggagctgcaa gcttaatgta
     7081 gtcttatgca atactcttgt agtcttgcaa catggtaacg atgagttagc aacatgcctt
     7141 acaaggagag aaaaagcacc gtgcatggcg attggtggaa gtaaggtggt acgatcgtgc
     7201 cttattagga aggcaacaga cgggtctgac atggattgga cgaaccactg aattgccgca
     7261 ttgcagagat attgtattta agtgcctagc tcgatacata aacgggtctc tctggttaga
     7321 ccagatctga gcctgggagc tctctggcta actagggaac ccactgctta agcctcaata
     7381 aagcttgcct tgagtgcttc aagtagtgtg tgcccgtctg ttgtgtgact ctggtaacta
     7441 gagatccctc agaccctttt agtcagtgtg gaaaatctct agcagtggcg cccgaacagg
     7501 gacttgaaag cgaaagggaa accagaggag ctctctcgac gcaggactcg gcttgctgaa
     7561 gcgcgcacgg caagaggcga ggggcggcga ctggtgagta cgccaaaaat tttgactagc
     7621 ggaggctaga aggagagaga tgggtgcgag agcgtcagta ttaagcgggg gagaattaga
     7681 tcgcgatggg aaaaaattcg gttaaggcca gggggaaaga aaaaatataa attaaaacat
     7741 atagtatggg caagcaggga gctagaacga ttcgcagtta atcctggcct gttagaaaca
     7801 tcagaaggct gtagacaaat actgggacag ctacaaccat cccttcagac aggatcagaa
     7861 gaacttagat cattatataa tacagtagca accctctatt gtgtgcatca aaggatagag
     7921 ataaaagaca ccaaggaagc tttagacaag atagaggaag agcaaaacaa aagtaagacc
     7981 accgcacagc aagcggccgc tgatcttcag acctggagga ggagatatga gggacaattg
     8041 gagaagtgaa ttatataaat ataaagtagt aaaaattgaa ccattaggag tagcacccac
     8101 caaggcaaag agaagagtgg tgcagagaga aaaaagagca gtgggaatag gagctttgtt
     8161 ccttgggttc ttgggagcag caggaagcac tatgggcgca gcgtcaatga cgctgacggt
     8221 acaggccaga caattattgt ctggtatagt gcagcagcag aacaatttgc tgagggctat
     8281 tgaggcgcaa cagcatctgt tgcaactcac agtctggggc atcaagcagc tccaggcaag
     8341 aatcctggct gtggaaagat acctaaagga tcaacagctc ctggggattt ggggttgctc
     8401 tggaaaactc atttgcacca ctgctgtgcc ttggaatgct agttggagta ataaatctct
     8461 ggaacagatt tggaatcaca cgacctggat ggagtgggac agagaaatta acaattacac
     8521 aagcttaata cactccttaa ttgaagaatc gcaaaaccag caagaaaaga atgaacaaga
     8581 attattggaa ttagataaat gggcaagttt gtggaattgg tttaacataa caaattggct
     8641 gtggtatata aaattattca taatgatagt aggaggcttg gtaggtttaa gaatagtttt
     8701 tgctgtactt tctatagtga atagagttag gcagggatat tcaccattat cgtttcagac
     8761 ccacctccca accccgaggg gacccgacag gcccgaagga atagaagaag aaggtggaga
     8821 gagagacaga gacagatcca ttcgattagt gaacggatc
//
