>Addgene plasmid #158292 | pLKO_HSV.V5.VSVg_NGFR | depositor partial sequence | sequence record 305453 | Tagged NGFR
ATGGGGGCAGGTGCCACCGGCCGCGCCATGGACGGGCCGCGCCTGCTGCTGTTGCTGCTTCTGGGGGTGT
CCCTTGGAGGTGCCAAGGAGGCATGCCAGCCCGAGCTGGCCCCCGAGGACCCCGAGGACGGAGGAGGCGG
GGGAGGGGGCAAACCAATTCCAAACCCACTGCTGGGACTGGATTCCACAGGAGGAGGCGGGGGAGGGTAT
ACAGATATCGAAATGAATAGACTCGGAAAGCCCACAGGCCTGTACACACACAGCGGTGAGTGCTGCAAAG
CCTGCAACCTGGGCGAGGGTGTGGCCCAGCCTTGTGGAGCCAACCAGACCGTGTGTGAGCCCTGCCTGGA
CAGCGTGACGTTCTCCGACGTGGTGAGCGCGACCGAGCCGTGCAAGCCGTGCACCGAGTGCGTGGGGCTC
CAGAGCATGTCGGCGCCGTGCGTGGAGGCCGACGACGCCGTGTGCCGCTGCGCCTACGGCTACTACCAGG
ATGAGACGACTGGGCGCTGCGAGGCGTGCCGCGTGTGCGAGGCGGGCTCGGGCCTCGTGTTCTCCTGCCA
GGACAAGCAGAACACCGTGTGCGAGGAGTGCCCCGACGGCACGTATTCCGACGAGGCCAACCACGTGGAC
CCGTGCCTGCCCTGCACCGTGTGCGAGGACACCGAGCGCCAGCTCCGCGAGTGCACACGCTGGGCCGACG
CCGAGTGCGAGGAGATCCCTGGCCGTTGGATTACACGGTCCACACCCCCAGAGGGCTCGGACAGCACAGC
CCCCAGCACCCAGGAGCCTGAGGCACCTCCAGAACAAGACCTCATAGCCAGCACGGTGGCAGGTGTGGTG
ACCACAGTGATGGGCAGCTCCCAGCCCGTGGTGACCCGAGGCACCACCGACAACCTCATCCCTGTCTATT
GCTCCATCCTGGCTGCTGTGGTTGTGGGCCTTGTGGCCTACATAGCCTTCAAGAGGTGGAACAGGGGTAT
CCTCTAG
